>Addgene plasmid #37722 | pUASp YFP Rab19 CA | addgene partial sequence | sequence record 59076 | EGFP-C 5'-CATGGTCCTGCTGGAGTTCGTG-3'
CAGTCCGGACTCAGATCTCGAGCTCAAGCTTCGAATTCTGCAGTCGACGGTACCGCGGGCCCGGGATCAT
CAACAAGTTTGTACAAAAAAGCAGGCTTAATGACCGCCCGCAATCCTCAGACACTGATGGCACTGCCAAA
CGAGGAACACTTCGACTTCCTGTTCAAGATCGTCCTCATTGGTGACTGCGGGACGGGGAAGACCTGCATA
GTGGACAGATTTAAGACAGGGAACTACATAGAGCGACATGGGAACACCATCGGAGTGGACTTTTCGATGA
AGACCATCGCCGTGGAGGGCAAACAAATCAAGCTACAAATCTGGGACACTGCTGGTCTGGAGAGGTTTCG
CACTATTACGCAGAGCTATTATCGCTCGGCCAACGGGGTCTTAATTGTTTACGACATCACCAAGCGGTCT
TCCTTTTCCAATCTGCAAAAATGGATCGAAGAAGTGCGTAGATACACTGCTTCTAATGTTTTGATAATCC
TCGTGGGCAACAAGTGCGATTTGGAGGAGCAGCGCGAGGTGGACTTTGAAGAGGCGCGCCAGATGTGTCA
ATATATACCTGAGATCCTGTTCGTGATGGAGACCTCCGCCAAGGAGAACATGAACGTGGAGGACGCCTTC
CGCTGCCTGGCCAACGAACTTAAACGCCAACACGATGCCAACAATGTGGAGGAGGTGCCAGAAAACACCA
TCACCTTGGGCCAGGGAAAGCCTTTAAAGAGTTGCAGCAGCTCATGCAATCTCACCTAGAACCCAGCTTT
CTTGTACAAAGTGGTTGATGATCCTCTAGAGTCGACCTCGAACGTTAACG
