[The description below was written by a language model from this plasmid's Addgene catalogue record.]
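Description:
pUASp YFP Rab19 CA is a Drosophila expression plasmid built on the pUASp backbone (recorded as 9939 bp without insert) and carries a YFP-tagged, constitutively active form of the fly small GTPase Rab19. It is propagated in E. coli under ampicillin selection. The record gives no feature table, so the origin of replication, any fly transformation marker and other backbone elements are not documented here, and the copy number is listed as unknown.

The insert is the D. melanogaster Rab19 coding sequence (CG7062) bearing a Q80L substitution, annotated as constitutively active. In Rab and other Ras-family GTPases, the equivalent glutamine-to-leucine change impairs GTP hydrolysis and so favours the GTP-bound, active state. The gene was introduced by Gateway recombination cloning, downstream of a YFP supplied by the backbone, giving an N-terminal YFP–Rab19 fusion. N-terminal placement is the usual choice for Rabs because their C-terminus is normally lipid-modified for membrane attachment.

The promoter field reads "GAL4", meaning that expression is GAL4-responsive. pUASp-type vectors place the transgene under upstream activating sequences, so it is transcribed only where the yeast GAL4 activator is present, and they are generally chosen because they permit expression in the female germline as well as in somatic tissues. Crossing transgenic flies to different GAL4 driver lines therefore gives tissue- and stage-specific expression.

The associated publication surveys the Drosophila Rab family, which suggests that this plasmid belongs to a wider set of Rab constructs. It is suited to visualising the subcellular localisation of Rab19 and to probing the consequences of locked-active Rab19 for membrane trafficking in vivo.
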