Addgene plasmid #37722: pUASp YFP Rab19 CA
Depositing lab: Matthew Scott. Depositing organization: Stanford University. Publication: Thirty-one flavors of Drosophila rab proteins. Zhang J, Schulze KL, Hiesinger PR, Suyama K, Wang S, Fish M, Acar M, Hoskins RA, Bellen HJ, Scott MP. Genetics. 2007 Jun;176(2):1307-22. Epub 2007 Apr 3. 10.1534/genetics.106.066761 PubMed 17409086.
Backbone
  Vector backbone: pUASp
  Backbone size w/o insert (bp): 9939
  Vector type: Insect Expression ; Drosophila
Growth in bacteria
  Bacterial resistance: Ampicillin, 100 μg/mL
  Growth temperature: 37°C
  Growth strain: Top10
  Copy number: Unknown
Gene/Insert
  Gene/Insert name: Rab19
  Species: D. melanogaster (fly)
  Mutation: Q80L (constitutive active)
  Entrez Gene: Rab19 (a.k.a. Dmel_CG7062, AAF50452, CG7062, DRABR3, DRabRP3, DmRab19, Dmel\CG7062, Rab-RP3, Rab-r3, Rab19/RP3, Rab19s, rab19)
  Promoter: GAL4
  Tag / fusion protein: YFP (N terminal on backbone)
  Cloning method: Gateway Cloning
  Sequencing primers: 5′ EGFP-C; 3′ pUASp-3 5'-AGGTTTAACCAGGGGATGCT
Terms and licenses: Academic/Nonprofit Terms; Industry Terms: Not Available to Industry
How to cite: pUASp YFP Rab19 CA was a gift from Matthew Scott (Addgene plasmid # 37722 ; http://n2t.net/addgene:37722 ; RRID:Addgene_37722)
